>Addgene plasmid #234914 | pVT | addgene full sequence | sequence record 477587 | Addgene NGS Result
AATTCGAGCTCATTCGAGCTCCAGAACGATCTCAGTTAGGTCATGGGAAAGCTGATATTCATCCCTCTGA
GACTCTATATAATTAAATGCGTTTGGGGGATTAGCTAATTGAGAATCCATATAGAGAAATATGGCCGCGC
AGCGACGCCGGTTGAAGAATATGAACAAGGAATAAGATGAACAAGGAAGAAGATGAACAAGCAATAATTT
AATTAATTATTGTTAATAAGCATAAATTATGAAAATAATTTTGATGGTAATGAAAGTATTATAAATAATA
TTTAGGAGAAAATATTGTTAAGGAAATATCTGGTTATGTTTATTTGTTAAGGTATATGGGTTTTTATAGA
AACCCAGGAGCAGCTATGGTAAGAAACCCAGGACTCAAAAAATGCCTCTCAACTTCTCTCATATGTTGCG
GAGTCTGGAGTCCCATTTATACCATAGAAAGCATTGGGGGTATAGCATGGTAATTTCACATCGGACTCCA
TACCGCGGCCATCTATATAATATTACTGATGGCCGCGCGAAGTCCCGGTATGCCTTTTCAGCCGTTGGAT
CTGGAGCCGTACCTTTTTCGCGTTCCCATTTTGCCCCTGGAGTCCCGAGCTATTTACGACCCCCTGCCAC
CGAGTCCCCTTCGTGGAGCGCTCTTCGTCCAACACGTGTCCCAACTTTTGCGCATTTTTGACTACCTGTC
GCGCACTTGAATTAAAGTTGCCCTTTTATTTTCTTCCAATTATTTTGCGGCTGAGTAGTCTAGATAATTG
TGACAACTTAGTGAGCAAGTTGTAGGAGGACCCTATCCGTCTGGGAAAATAATTGGGTTTTCACGTGTAC
CAATGGGAAATAATATGTATAGCCTATTTAATTTAGAAAATTAAATAGTTTTAGTAATTCCTATATAATA
GCGTTTACTAGTCTGGGTAAAATTCGTGATCTGGATTTTAGTATGGATTTTGGTTTTAGGAATTAGAAAT
TTTATTGATAGAAGTATTTTACAAATACAAATACATACTAAGGGTTTCTTATATGCTCAACACATGAGCG
AAACCCTATAGGAACCCTAATTCCCTTATCTGGGAACTACTCACACATTATTATGGAGAAACTCGAGCTT
GTCGATCGACAGATCCCGGTCGGCATCTACTCGAGACCCACGCTCACCCGCCGCGCTTAATGCGCCGCTA
CAGGGCGCGTCCATTCGCCATTCAGGCCTGACATTTATATTCCCCAGAACATCAGGTTAATGGCGTTTTT
GATGTCATTTTCGCGGTGGCTGAGATCAGCCACTTCTTCCCCGATAACGGAGACAGGCACACTGGCCATA
TCGGTGGTCATCATGCGCCAGCTTTCATCCCCGATATGCACCACCGGGTAAAGTTCACGGGAGACTTTAT
CTGACAGCAGACGTGCACTGGCCAGGGGGATCACCATCCGTCGCCCCGGCGTGTCAATAATATCACTCTG
TACATCCACAAACAGACGATAACGGCTCTCTCTTTTATAGGTGTAAACCTTAAACTGATGTTCGAGCGGT
CGCCAGTGTGATGGGTATCTACAGACTAGACCCATTGAGCTTGATGCATAGCTTGAGTATTCTATAGTGT
CACCTAAATAGCTTGGCGTAATCATGGTCATAGCTGTTTCTTGTGTGAAATTGTTATCCGCTCACAATTC
CACACAACATACGAGCCGGAAGCATAAAGTGTAAAGCCTGGGGTGCCTAATGAGTGAGCTAACTCACATT
AATTGCGTTGCGCTCACTGCCCGCTTTCCAGTCGGGAAACCTGTCGTGCCAGCTGCATTAATGAATCGGC
CACTTCAGAGGTCTCGGATCTCATTGCCCCCCGGATCTGCGAAAGCTCGAGAGAGATAGATTTGTAGAGA
GAGACTGGTGATTTCAGCGTGTCCTCTCCAAATGAAATGAACTTCCTTATATAGAGGAAGGGTCTTGCGA
AGGATAGTGGGATTGTGCGTCATCCCTTACGTCAGTGGAGATATCACATCAATCCACTTGCTTTGAAGAC
GTGGTTGGAACGTCTTCTTTTTCCACGATGCTCCTCGTGGGTGGGGGTCCATCTTTGGGACCACTGTCGG
CAGAGGCATCTTGAACGATAGCCTTTCCTTTATCGCAATGATGGCATTTGTAGGTGCCACCTTCCTTTTC
TACTGTCCTTTTGATGAAGTGACAGATAGCTGGGCAATGGAATCCGAGGAGGTTTCCCGATATTACCCTT
TGTTGAAAAGTCTCAATAGCCCTTTGGTCTTCTGAGACTGTATCTTTGATATTCTTGGAGTAGACGAGAG
TGTCGTGCTCCACCATGTTCACATCAATCCACTTGCTTTGAAGACGTGGTTGGAACGTCTTCTTTTTCCA
CGATGCTCCTCGTGGGTGGGGGTCCATCTTTGGGACCACTGTCGGCAGAGGCATCTTGAACGATAGCCTT
TCCTTTATCGCAATGATGGCATTTGTAGGTGCCACCTTCCTTTTCTACTGTCCTTTTGATGAAGTGACAG
ATAGCTGGGCAATGGAATCCGAGGAGGTTTCCCGATATTACCCTTTGTTGAAAAGTCTCAATAGCCCTTT
GGTCTTCTGAGACTGTATCTTTGATATTCTTGGAGTAGACGAGAGTGTCGTGCTCCACCATGTTGGCAAG
CTGCTCTAGCTCACGTTGACGGAAACTGCAGAACGATCTCAGTTAGGTCATGGGAAAGCTGATATTCATC
CCTCTGAGACTCTATATAATTAAATGCGTTTGGGGGATTAGCTAATTGAGAATCCATATAGAGAAATATG
GCCGCGCAGCGACGCCGGTTGAAGAATATGAACAAGGAATAAGATGAACAAGGAAGAAGATGAACAAGCA
ATAATTTAATTAATTATTGTTAATAAGCATAAATTATGAAAATAATTTTGATGGTAATGAAAGTATTATA
AATAATATTTAGGAGAAAATATTGTTAAGGAAATATCTGGTTATGTTTATTTGTTAAGGTATATGGGTTT
TTATAGAAACCCAGGAGCAGCTATGGTAAGAAACCCAGGACTCAAAAAATGCCTCTCAACTTCTCTCATA
TGTTGCGGAGTCTGGAGTCCCATTTATACCATAGAAAGCATTGGGGGTATAGCATGGTAATTTCACATCG
GACTCCATACCGCGGCCATCTATATAATATTACTGATGGCCGCGCGAAGTCCCGGTATGCCTTTTCAGCC
GTTGGATCTGGAGCCGTACCTTTTTCGCGTTCCCATTTTGCCCCTGGAGTCCCGAGCTATTTACGACCCC
CTGCCACCGAGTCCCCTTCGTGGAGCGCTCTTCGTCCAACACGTGTCCCAACTTTTGCGCATTTTTGACT
ACCTGTCGCGCACTTGAATTAAAGTTGCCCTTTTATTTTCTTCCAATTATTTTGCGGCTGAGTAGTCTAG
TGGATCCCCCGGAGCTCCACTTGGGATAGGTTAAGAAAATATGTCTGGCTTGTAAACGAAAAGAATCGGG
GTTTCTAGGCATTTTTTAAATAGTGACCCAGGACTCAAAAACTAGCTCTCAACTTCTCTCATATGTTGTG
GAGTCTGGAGTCCTTTATATATGTTTACGCTATAGAAGGCATTTGGGGACTCTCCCGGGCCCACCATAGG
ACTCCATACCGCGGCCATCTATATAATATTACTGATGGCCGCGCGGATTTTGGAGCCCCCTTTTGTCGTT
AGCGCGACCTTTAATTCAAATTAAAGGTTGCTTTTTTCTATCGTCCGATCATTTTGCGCCTGACTAGCCT
AGATATTAGCAACAACTTCGCGGCTAAGTTGTTGACCGTCAAGTATAAATTAATGGGCTTATGGCCTAAT
GGGTATAGAGCAAAATGGCATGCCTGCAGACTAGTGCTTTACTCTGATCCGCAGATATTTCATCAGGAAA
GAGCTTTGCAAGTTCCTTCATTGTAGCATCAATAATTTCTGAGTCACTACATGCAATCCATTCTTCTGCT
GGGGCAAAAACTAACTCCAACATGGATTGGTTTGGATTGTAATATTCCTTACATGTTACAGACATGTCAG
CATAAACACTTAAAAGCGGGCTTCTGCTAAAGAGTAGATGATCATAGGTGTTCTTCAATTTCCTATCAAA
CCAGATGTGAACGTTGATAACTGGAACTCCAACTAATTTCTCTAATTTCTTGAAGTATGAAATCTCTCTC
CAGTCTTCAGGCACTAGTGAATTCGCTAGCGTTAACTGGCCATAATCCTGTGTATGCAACGTTGAAAATT
CGGATCTATTTTTACGATTCGATCATGAATTAATAAAATTTAAATTTTATTGAATGATTTTCTAGTACAT
AACTGACATACGACTTATCAGTTGCGAAACGAACAGCTCTAATTACATTGTTAAGTGAAATTACGCCTAA
TTCGTCTAAGTACAACATAACCAACTGTTTAAACCTAATTAAATAAGTCGACCCAGAAGCTGTCAGAGAT
GTCGTCCAGACTTGGAAGTTCAGGTAAGCTTTGTGGAGATGCAACGCTCTCCGTAAGTTGTGGTTGAATC
GGATCTGGACGTGGTATATACGCGTCCTGGTGTATAGCAGATCCTCTACTCCGTATATCTTGAAATATAG
GGGATTTATTATCTCCCAGATATACACGCCATTCTCTGCCTGACGTGCAGTGATGATTTCCCCTGTGCGT
GAATCCATGACCGGTGCAGCCTATGTGGAAGTATATGGTGCACCCACAGTTTAGATCAATGCGTCGTCGT
CTAATCGCCCTCCTCTTGGCTTGCCTGTGTGCCTTCTTGATAGAGGGGGGCGTCGAGAGTGATGAAGATA
ACATTCTTGAGAGTCCAATGTTTGAGCGACGCATTTTCCGCTTTATCCAGGAAATCTTTATAGCTGGATC
CCTCGCCTGGATTGCAAAGCACGATTGAAGGGATCCCTCCTTTAATTTGAACTGGTTTCCCGTACTTGCA
ATTTGACTGCCAGTCTTTTTGGGCCCCAAGAAGCTCTTTCCAATGCTTTAGCTTTAGGTATTGCGGTGCT
ACGTCATCAATGACGTTATAGGCAACATTATTCGAGTACACTCGATTATTGAAGTCCAGGTGTCCACTGA
GGTAATTATGTGGGCCTAAAGCACGAGCCCACATCGTCTTGCCCGTTCTAGAATCACCTTCCACTATGAG
ACTAACTGGTCTTACAGGCCGCGCAGCGGGACCCATTCCAAAATAATCATCCGCCCATTCTTGCATCTGT
TCAGGAACGTTAGTGAAAGAGGAAAGTGGAAATGGAGGGACCCATTGTTCAGGCGCCTTTTTGAAAAGGC
GTTCCAAGTTCGCTGTAATGTTATGGTAACTCACGATGAACGCCCTTGGATCTCCGGCCCGGATAATTGC
AAGAGCTTCCGCCAAACTAGGTGCATTGATGGCGTTATAATAGACGTCGTCTTTATTCTTCTTTGTACCC
CCAGGCACTTTGAACTGTCCGGATTCACAACAATCGCCGTCTTTGGTGATGTAATTCTTGACGGCGTTGG
CGTCTTTGGCTGCTTGTATGTTTGGGTGAAAATTGGTCGACCTTCTGGGGTGAGTAAGGTCGAAAAATCT
CTTATTCTTGATGTTGGACTTTCCAGAGAGTTGGATGAGACAGTGAAGGTGTGGGAATCCGTCCGAGTGC
TCCTCTCTGGCAACTCGAATATATGTTGGTTTGACGACTGACCATGATAAGGTTTGAAGCATTTGAAGAG
CTTCATTTTTTGGGATATCGCACTTGGGATAGGTTAAGAAAATATGTCTGGCTTGTAAACGAAAAGAATC
GGGGTTTCTAGGCATTTTTTAAATAGTGACCCAGGACTCAAAAACTAGCTCTCAACTTCTCTCATATGTT
GTGGAGTCTGGAGTCCTTTATATATGTTTACGCTATAGAAGGCATTTGGGGACTCTCCCGGGCCCACCAT
AGGACTCCATACCGCGGCCATCTATATAATATTACTGATGGCCGCGCGGATTTTGGAGCCCCCTTTTGTC
GTTAGCGCGACCTTTAATTCAAATTAAAGGTTGCTTTTTTCTATCGTCCAATCATTTTGCGCCTGACTAG
CCTAGATATTAGCAACAACTTCGCGACTAAGTTGTTGACCGTCAAGTATAAATTAATGGGCTTATGGCCC
AATGGGTATAGAGCAAAATGCCCAAGCGTGATGCCCCGTGGCGCTTATTAGCGGGTACGTCTAAGGTAAG
TCGAAATGCCAACTACTCTCCCTTGAGAGTATTGGGCCCTAAAGTTAATAAGGGACCTCGAGGGGGGGCC
CGGTACCCGGGGATCCTCTAGAGTCGACCTGCAGGCATGCAAGCTTGGCACTGGCCGTCGTTTTACAACG
TCGTGACTGGGAAAACCCTGGCGTTACCCAACTTAATCGCCTTGCAGCACATCCCCCTTTCGCCAGCTGG
CGTAATAGCGAAGAGGCCCGCACCGATCGCCCTTCCCAACAGTTGCGCAGCCTGAATGGCGAATGCTAGA
GCAGCTTGAGCTTGGATCAGATTGTCGTTTCCCGCCTTCAGTTTAAACTATCAGTGTTTGACAGGATATA
TTGGCGGGTAAACCTAAGAGAAAAGAGCGTTTATTAGAATAATCGGATATTTAAAAGGGCGTGAAAAGGT
TTATCCGTTCGTCCATTTGTATGTGCATGCCAACCACAGGGTTCCCCTCGGGATCAAAGTACTTTGATCC
AACCCCTCCGCTGCTATAGTGCAGTCGGCTTCTGACGTTCAGTGCAGCCGTCTTCTGAAAACGACATGTC
GCACAAGTCCTAAGTTACGCGACAGGCTGCCGCCCTGCCCTTTTCCTGGCGTTTTCTTGTCGCGTGTTTT
AGTCGCATAAAGTAGAATACTTGCGACTAGAACCGGAGACATTACGCCATGAACAAGAGCGCCGCCGCTG
GCCTGCTGGGCTATGCCCGCGTCAGCACCGACGACCAGGACTTGACCAACCAACGGGCCGAACTGCACGC
GGCCGGCTGCACCAAGCTGTTTTCCGAGAAGATCACCGGCACCAGGCGCGACCGCCCGGAGCTGGCCAGG
ATGCTTGACCACCTACGCCCTGGCGACGTTGTGACAGTGACCAGGCTAGACCGCCTGGCCCGCAGCACCC
GCGACCTACTGGACATTGCCGAGCGCATCCAGGAGGCCGGCGCGGGCCTGCGTAGCCTGGCAGAGCCGTG
GGCCGACACCACCACGCCGGCCGGCCGCATGGTGTTGACCGTGTTCGCCGGCATTGCCGAGTTCGAGCGT
TCCCTAATCATCGACCGCACCCGGAGCGGGCGCGAGGCCGCCAAGGCCCGAGGCGTGAAGTTTGGCCCCC
GCCCTACCCTCACCCCGGCACAGATCGCGCACGCCCGCGAGCTGATCGACCAGGAAGGCCGCACCGTGAA
AGAGGCGGCTGCACTGCTTGGCGTGCATCGCTCGACCCTGTACCGCGCACTTGAGCGCAGCGAGGAAGTG
ACGCCCACCGAGGCCAGGCGGCGCGGTGCCTTCCGTGAGGACGCATTGACCGAGGCCGACGCCCTGGCGG
CCGCCGAGAATGAACGCCAAGAGGAACAAGCATGAAACCGCACCAGGACGGCCAGGACGAACCGTTTTTC
ATTACCGAAGAGATCGAGGCGGAGATGATCGCGGCCGGGTACGTGTTCGAGCCGCCCGCGCACGTCTCAA
CCGTGCGGCTGCATGAAATCCTGGCCGGTTTGTCTGATGCCAAGCTGGCGGCCTGGCCGGCCAGCTTGGC
CGCTGAAGAAACCGAGCGCCGCCGTCTAAAAAGGTGATGTGTATTTGAGTAAAACAGCTTGCGTCATGCG
GTCGCTGCGTATATGATGCGATGAGTAAATAAACAAATACGCAAGGGGAACGCATGAAGGTTATCGCTGT
ACTTAACCAGAAAGGCGGGTCAGGCAAGACGACCATCGCAACCCATCTAGCCCGCGCCCTGCAACTCGCC
GGGGCCGATGTTCTGTTAGTCGATTCCGATCCCCAGGGCAGTGCCCGCGATTGGGCGGCCGTGCGGGAAG
ATCAACCGCTAACCGTTGTCGGCATCGACCGCCCGACGATTGACCGCGACGTGAAGGCCATCGGCCGGCG
CGACTTCGTAGTGATCGACGGAGCGCCCCAGGCGGCGGACTTGGCTGTGTCCGCGATCAAGGCAGCCGAC
TTCGTGCTGATTCCGGTGCAGCCAAGCCCTTACGACATATGGGCCACCGCCGACCTGGTGGAGCTGGTTA
AGCAGCGCATTGAGGTCACGGATGGAAGGCTACAAGCGGCCTTTGTCGTGTCGCGGGCGATCAAAGGCAC
GCGCATCGGCGGTGAGGTTGCCGAGGCGCTGGCCGGGTACGAGCTGCCCATTCTTGAGTCCCGTATCACG
CAGCGCGTGAGCTACCCAGGCACTGCCGCCGCCGGCACAACCGTTCTTGAATCAGAACCCGAGGGCGACG
CTGCCCGCGAGGTCCAGGCGCTGGCCGCTGAAATTAAATCAAAACTCATTTGAGTTAATGAGGTAAAGAG
AAAATGAGCAAAAGCACAAACACGCTAAGTGCCGGCCGTCCGAGCGCACGCAGCAGCAAGGCTGCAACGT
TGGCCAGCCTGGCAGACACGCCAGCCATGAAGCGGGTCAACTTTCAGTTGCCGGCGGAGGATCACACCAA
GCTGAAGATGTACGCGGTACGCCAAGGCAAGACCATTACCGAGCTGCTATCTGAATACATCGCGCAGCTA
CCAGAGTAAATGAGCAAATGAATAAATGAGTAGATGAATTTTAGCGGCTAAAGGAGGCGGCATGGAAAAT
CAAGAACAACCAGGCACCGACGCCGTGGAATGCCCCATGTGTGGAGGAACGGGCGGTTGGCCAGGCGTAA
GCGGCTGGGTTGCCTGCCGGCCCTGCAATGGCACTGGAACCCCCAAGCCCGAGGAATCGGCGTGAGCGGT
CGCAAACCATCCGGCCCGGTACAAATCGGCGCGGCGCTGGGTGATGACCTGGTGGAGAAGTTGAAGGCCG
CGCAGGCCGCCCAGCGGCAACGCATCGAGGCAGAAGCACGCCCCGGTGAATCGTGGCAAGCGGCCGCTGA
TCGAATCCGCAAAGAATCCCGGCAACCGCCGGCAGCCGGTGCGCCGTCGATTAGGAAGCCGCCCAAGGGC
GACGAGCAACCAGATTTTTTCGTTCCGATGCTCTATGACGTGGGCACCCGCGATAGTCGCAGCATCATGG
ACGTGGCCGTTTTCCGTCTGTCGAAGCGTGACCGACGAGCTGGCGAGGTGATCCGCTACGAGCTTCCAGA
CGGGCACGTAGAGGTTTCCGCAGGGCCGGCCGGCATGGCCAGTGTGTGGGATTACGACCTGGTACTGATG
GCGGTTTCCCATCTAACCGAATCCATGAACCGATACCGGGAAGGGAAGGGAGACAAGCCCGGCCGCGTGT
TCCGTCCACACGTTGCGGACGTACTCAAGTTCTGCCGGCGAGCCGATGGCGGAAAGCAGAAAGACGACCT
GGTAGAAACCTGCATTCGGTTAAACACCACGCACGTTGCCATGCAGCGTACGAAGAAGGCCAAGAACGGC
CGCCTGGTGACGGTATCCGAGGGTGAAGCCTTGATTAGCCGCTACAAGATCGTAAAGAGCGAAACCGGGC
GGCCGGAGTACATCGAGATCGAGCTAGCTGATTGGATGTACCGCGAGATCACAGAAGGCAAGAACCCGGA
CGTGCTGACGGTTCACCCCGATTACTTTTTGATCGATCCCGGCATCGGCCGTTTTCTCTACCGCCTGGCA
CGCCGCGCCGCAGGCAAGGCAGAAGCCAGATGGTTGTTCAAGACGATCTACGAACGCAGTGGCAGCGCCG
GAGAGTTCAAGAAGTTCTGTTTCACCGTGCGCAAGCTGATCGGGTCAAATGACCTGCCGGAGTACGATTT
GAAGGAGGAGGCGGGGCAGGCTGGCCCGATCCTAGTCATGCGCTACCGCAACCTGATCGAGGGCGAAGCA
TCCGCCGGTTCCTAATGTACGGAGCAGATGCTAGGGCAAATTGCCCTAGCAGGGGAAAAAGGTCGAAAAG
GTGTCTTTCCTGTGGATAGCACGTACATTGGGAACCCAAAGCCGTACATTGGGAACCGGAACCCGTACAT
TGGGAACCCAAAGCCGTACATTGGGAACCGGTCACACATGTAAGTGACTGATATAAAAGAGAAAAAAGGC
GATTTTTCCGCCTAAAACTCTTTAAAACTTATTAAAACTCTTAAAACCCGCCTGGCCTGTGCATAACTGT
CTGGCCAGCGCACAGCCGAAGAGCTGCAAAAAGCGCCTACCCTTCGGTCGCTGCGCTCCCTACGCCCCGC
CGCTTCGCGTCGGCCTATCGCGGCCGCTGGCCGCTCAAAAATGGCTGGCCTACGGCCAGGCAATCTACCA
GGGCGCGGACAAGCCGCGCCGTCGCCACTCGACCGCCGGCGCCCACATCAAGGCACCCTGCCTCGCGCGT
TTCGGTGATGACGGTGAAAACCTCTGACACATGCAGCTCCCGGAGACGGTCACAGCTTGTCTGTAAGCGG
ATGCCGGGAGCAGACAAGCCCGTCAGGGCGCGTCAGCGGGTGTTGGCGGGTGTCGGGGCGCAGCCATGAC
CCAGTCACGTAGCGATAGCGGAGTGTATACTGGCTTAACTATGCGGCATCAGAGCAGATTGTACTGAGAG
TGCACCATATGCGGTGTGAAATACCGCACAGATGCGTAAGGAGAAAATACCGCATCAGGCGCTCTTCCGC
TTCCTCGCTCACTGACTCGCTGCGCTCGGTCGTTCGGCTGCGGCGAGCGGTATCAGCTCACTCAAAGGCG
GTAATACGGTTATCCACAGAATCAGGGGATAACGCAGGAAAGAACATGTGAGCAAAAGGCCAGCAAAAGG
CCAGGAACCGTAAAAAGGCCGCGTTGCTGGCGTTTTTCCATAGGCTCCGCCCCCCTGACGAGCATCACAA
AAATCGACGCTCAAGTCAGAGGTGGCGAAACCCGACAGGACTATAAAGATACCAGGCGTTTCCCCCTGGA
AGCTCCCTCGTGCGCTCTCCTGTTCCGACCCTGCCGCTTACCGGATACCTGTCCGCCTTTCTCCCTTCGG
GAAGCGTGGCGCTTTCTCATAGCTCACGCTGTAGGTATCTCAGTTCGGTGTAGGTCGTTCGCTCCAAGCT
GGGCTGTGTGCACGAACCCCCCGTTCAGCCCGACCGCTGCGCCTTATCCGGTAACTATCGTCTTGAGTCC
AACCCGGTAAGACACGACTTATCGCCACTGGCAGCAGCCACTGGTAACAGGATTAGCAGAGCGAGGTATG
TAGGCGGTGCTACAGAGTTCTTGAAGTGGTGGCCTAACTACGGCTACACTAGAAGGACAGTATTTGGTAT
CTGCGCTCTGCTGAAGCCAGTTACCTTCGGAAAAAGAGTTGGTAGCTCTTGATCCGGCAAACAAACCACC
GCTGGTAGCGGTGGTTTTTTTGTTTGCAAGCAGCAGATTACGCGCAGAAAAAAAGGATCTCAAGAAGATC
CTTTGATCTTTTCTACGGGGTCTGACGCTCAGTGGAACGAAAACTCACGTTAAGGGATTTTGGTCATGCA
TTCTAGGTACTAAAACAATTCATCCAGTAAAATATAATATTTTATTTTCTCCCAATCAGGCTTGATCCCC
AGTAAGTCAAAAAATAGCTCGACATACTGTTCTTCCCCGATATCCTCCCTGATCGACCGGACGCAGAAGG
CAATGTCATACCACTTGTCCGCCCTGCCGCTTCTCCCAAGATCAATAAAGCCACTTACTTTGCCATCTTT
CACAAAGATGTTGCTGTCTCCCAGGTCGCCGTGGGAAAAGACAAGTTCCTCTTCGGGCTTTTCCGTCTTT
AAAAAATCATACAGCTCGCGCGGATCTTTAAATGGAGTGTCTTCTTCCCAGTTTTCGCAATCCACATCGG
CCAGATCGTTATTCAGTAAGTAATCCAATTCGGCTAAGCGGCTGTCTAAGCTATTCGTATAGGGACAATC
CGATATGTCGATGGAGTGAAAGAGCCTGATGCACTCCGCATACAGCTCGATAATCTTTTCAGGGCTTTGT
TCATCTTCATACTCTTCCGAGCAAAGGACGCCATCGGCCTCACTCATGAGCAGATTGCTCCAGCCATCAT
GCCGTTCAAAGTGCAGGACCTTTGGAACAGGCAGCTTTCCTTCCAGCCATAGCATCATGTCCTTTTCCCG
TTCCACATCATAGGTGGTCCCTTTATACCGGCTGTCCGTCATTTTTAAATATAGGTTTTCATTTTCTCCC
ACCAGCTTATATACCTTAGCAGGAGACATTCCTTCCGTATCTTTTACGCAGCGGTATTTTTCGATCAGTT
TTTTCAATTCCGGTGATATTCTCATTTTAGCCATTTATTATTTCCTTCCTCTTTTCTACAGTATTTAAAG
ATACCCCAAGAAGCTAATTATAACAAGACGAACTCCAATTCACTGTTCCTTGCATTCTAAAACCTTAAAT
ACCAGAAAACAGCTTTTTCAAAGTTGTTTTCAAAGTTGGCGTATAACATAGTATCGACGGAGCCGATTTT
GAAACCGCGGTGATCACAGGCAGCAACGCTCTGTCATCGTTACAATCAACATGCTACCCTCCGCGAGATC
ATCCGTGTTTCAAACCCGGCAGCTTAGTTGCCGTTCTTCCGAATAGCATCGGTAACATGAGCAAAGTCTG
CCGCCTTACAACGGCTCTCCCGCTGACGCCGTCCCGGACTGATGGGCTGCCTGTATCGAGTGGTGATTTT
GTGCCGAGCTGCCGGTCGGGGAGCTGTTGGCTGGCTGGTGGCAGGATATATTGTGGTGTAAACAAATTGA
CGCTTAGACAACTTAATAACACATTGCGGACGTTTTTAATGTACTGAATTAACGCCGAATTAATTCGGGG
ATAGCCCTTTGGTCTTCTGAGACTGTATCTTTGATATTCTTGGAGTAGACGAGAGTGTCGTGCTCCACCA
TGTTGGCAAGCTGCTCTAGCCAATACGCAAACCGCCTCTCCCCGCGCGTTGGCCGATTCATTAATGCAGC
TGGCACGACAGGTTTCCCGACTGGAAAGCGGGCAGTGAGCGCAACGCAATTAATGTGAGTTAGCTCACTC
ATTAGGCACCCCAGGCTTTACACTTTATGCTTCCGGCTCGTATGTTGTGTGGAATTGTGAGCGGATAACA
ATTTCACACAGGAAACAGCTATGACATGATTACG
Features (pLannotate 1.2.2; 33 found; start..end, strand, type, name):
     19..120     -  CDS            MVP_ABMVW (fragment): Experimental evidence at protein level: Swiss-Prot protein existence level 1. Transports viral genome to neighboring plant cells directly through plasmosdesmata, without any budding. The movement protein allows efficient cell to cell propagation, by bypassing the host cell wall barrier. Begomovirus genome is shuttled out of nucleus by Nuclear shuttle protein (NSP) and the movement protein transports the DNA-NSP complex to cell plasmodesmata and facilitates further movement across the cell wall. From Abutilon mosaic virus (isolate West India) (AbMV).
    938..1111    -  polyA_signal   CaMV poly(A) signal: cauliflower mosaic virus polyadenylation signal
   1165..1200    -  rep_origin     f1 ori (fragment): f1 bacteriophage origin of replication; arrow indicates direction of (+) strand synthesis
   1225..1527    -  CDS            ccdB: CcdB, a bacterial toxin that poisons DNA gyrase; ccdB; Plasmids containing the ccdB gene cannot be propagated in standard E. coli strains.
   1601..1619    -  promoter       SP6 promoter: promoter for bacteriophage SP6 RNA polymerase
   1659..1681    -  protein_bind   lac operator (fragment): The lac repressor binds to the lac operator to inhibit transcription in E. coli. This inhibition can be relieved by adding lactose or isopropyl-β-D-thiogalactopyranoside (IPTG). lac repressor encoded by lacI
   1685..1715    -  promoter       lac promoter: promoter for the E. coli lac operon
   1730..1751    -  protein_bind   CAP binding site: CAP binding activates transcription in the presence of cAMP. E. coli catabolite activator protein
   1764..1822    -  CDS            lacI (fragment): lac repressor; lacI; The lac repressor binds to the lac operator to inhibit transcription in E. coli. This inhibition can be relieved by adding lactose or isopropyl-β-D-thiogalactopyranoside (IPTG).
   1904..2580    -  promoter       CaMV 35S promoter (enhanced): cauliflower mosaic virus 35S promoter with a duplicated enhancer region
   2629..2787    -  CDS            MVP_ABMVW (fragment): Experimental evidence at protein level: Swiss-Prot protein existence level 1. Transports viral genome to neighboring plant cells directly through plasmosdesmata, without any budding. The movement protein allows efficient cell to cell propagation, by bypassing the host cell wall barrier. Begomovirus genome is shuttled out of nucleus by Nuclear shuttle protein (NSP) and the movement protein transports the DNA-NSP complex to cell plasmodesmata and facilitates further movement across the cell wall. From Abutilon mosaic virus (isolate West India) (AbMV).
   3864..4217    -  CDS            PDS (fragment): PDS_SOLLC - Experimental evidence at protein level: Swiss-Prot protein existence level 1. Converts phytoene into zeta-carotene via the intermediary of phytofluene by the symmetrical introduction of two double bonds at the C-11 and C-11' positions of phytoene with a concomitant isomerization of two neighboring double bonds at the C9 and C9' positions from trans to cis. From Solanum lycopersicum (Tomato) (Lycopersicon esculentum).
   4211..4300    +  CDS            CAPSD_ABMVW (fragment): Experimental evidence at protein level: Swiss-Prot protein existence level 1. Encapsidates the viral DNA into characteristic twinned ('geminate') particles. Binds the genomic viral ssDNA and shuttles it into and out of the cell nucleus. The CP of bipartite geminiviruses is not required for cell-to-cell or systemic movement. From Abutilon mosaic virus (isolate West India) (AbMV).
   4303..4698    -  CDS            REN_TGMVY: Experimental evidence at protein level: Swiss-Prot protein existence level 1. Increases viral DNA accumulation. Enhances infectivity and symptom expression (By similarity). From Tomato golden mosaic virus (strain Yellow vein) (TGMV).
   4776..5825    -  CDS            REP_BGYMJ: Experimental evidence at protein level: Swiss-Prot protein existence level 1. Essential for the replication of viral ssDNA. The closed circular ssDNA genome is first converted to a superhelical dsDNA. Rep binds a specific region at the genome origin of replication. It introduces an endonucleolytic nick within the conserved sequence 5'- TAATATTAC-3' in the intergenic region of the genome present in all geminiviruses, thereby initiating the rolling circle replication (RCR). Following cleavage, binds covalently to the 5'-phosphate of DNA as a tyrosyl ester. The cleavage gives rise to a free 3'-OH
   6178..6282    +  CDS            CAPSD_ABMVW (fragment): Experimental evidence at protein level: Swiss-Prot protein existence level 1. Encapsidates the viral DNA into characteristic twinned ('geminate') particles. Binds the genomic viral ssDNA and shuttles it into and out of the cell nucleus. The CP of bipartite geminiviruses is not required for cell-to-cell or systemic movement. From Abutilon mosaic virus (isolate West India) (AbMV).
   6301..6346    +  misc_feature   MCS (fragment): pUC18/19 multiple cloning site
   6349..6503    +  CDS            lacZα (fragment): LacZα fragment of β-galactosidase; lacZ fragment
   6569..6593    +  misc_feature   RB T-DNA repeat: right border repeat from nopaline C58 T-DNA
   6933..7334    +  CDS            Y4CG_SINFN (fragment): Protein inferred from homology: Swiss-Prot protein existence level 3. From Sinorhizobium fredii (strain NBRC 101917 / NGR234).
   7894..8523    +  CDS            pVS1 StaA: stability protein from the Pseudomonas plasmid pVS1 (Heeb et al., 2000)
   8952..10025   +  CDS            pVS1 RepA: replication protein from the Pseudomonas plasmid pVS1 (Heeb et al., 2000)
  10091..10285   +  rep_origin     pVS1 oriV: origin of replication for the Pseudomonas plasmid pVS1 (Heeb et al., 2000)
  10488..10527   +  CDS            rop (fragment): Rop protein, which maintains plasmids at low copy number; rop
  10629..10769   +  misc_feature   bom: basis of mobility region from pBR322
  10955..11543   -  rep_origin     ori: high-copy-number ColE1/pMB1/pBR322/pUC origin of replication
  11630..12424   -  CDS            KanR: aminoglycoside phosphotransferase; aphA-3; confers resistance to kanamycin
  12849..12873   +  misc_feature   LB T-DNA repeat: left border repeat from nopaline C58 T-DNA
  12951..13024   -  promoter       CaMV 35S promoter (enhanced) (fragment): cauliflower mosaic virus 35S promoter with a duplicated enhancer region
  13040..13128   +  CDS            lacI (fragment): lac repressor; lacI; The lac repressor binds to the lac operator to inhibit transcription in E. coli. This inhibition can be relieved by adding lactose or isopropyl-β-D-thiogalactopyranoside (IPTG).
  13141..13162   +  protein_bind   CAP binding site: CAP binding activates transcription in the presence of cAMP. E. coli catabolite activator protein
  13177..13207   +  promoter       lac promoter: promoter for the E. coli lac operon
  13211..13233   +  protein_bind   lac operator (fragment): The lac repressor binds to the lac operator to inhibit transcription in E. coli. This inhibition can be relieved by adding lactose or isopropyl-β-D-thiogalactopyranoside (IPTG). lac repressor encoded by lacI
