[The description below was written by a language model from this plasmid's Addgene catalogue record and pLannotate feature annotations shown in this document.]
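Description:
pVT is an empty-backbone, all-in-one plant virus expression vector for virus-assisted transient expression (VATE). It derives from pJRT.Agro.CLCrVA.008, an Agrobacterium binary plasmid that, going by its name, carries the A component of cotton leaf crumple virus, a bipartite begomovirus. The 13.3 kb plasmid has a pCAMBIA-style architecture. A high-copy ColE1/pMB1 origin with the bom site supports replication in E. coli, the pVS1 oriV, RepA and StaA functions maintain it in Agrobacterium, and a kanamycin resistance gene (aphA-3) lies outside the T-DNA. Nopaline-type left and right border repeats delimit the region transferred into plant cells.

Within the T-DNA, the annotation detects geminiviral sequences by homology to related begomoviruses. These include a full-length Rep (the nicking protein that initiates rolling-circle replication), the REN replication enhancer, short capsid protein fragments, and movement protein fragments typical of a B component. This is consistent with the "all-in-one" description, although the record does not spell out how the viral components are arranged.

The cloning cassette consists of an enhanced CaMV 35S promoter and a CaMV poly(A) signal flanking a lac promoter-driven ccdB gene. The ccdB toxin acts as a counter-selectable stuffer to be replaced by a gene of interest, which explains propagation in a ccdB-tolerant strain.

A fragment resembling phytoene desaturase sits next to a capsid remnant. Its role is not stated in the record, though PDS fragments are commonly used as visible photobleaching silencing markers. No insert is present. The intended use is agroinfiltration to launch a replicating viral vector for transient overexpression in plants, as part of a toolkit that also covers gene silencing and genome editing.
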