Addgene plasmid #234914: pVT
Purpose: (Empty Backbone) All-in-one plant virus expression vector for virus-assisted transient expression (VATE).
Depositing lab: Guoli Song. Depositing organization: Institute of Cotton Research (ICR), CAAS. Publication: An all-in-one plant virus-based vector toolkit for streamlined gene silencing, overexpression, and genome editing. Hao Y, Yuan Z, Li Y, Zuo D, Cheng H, Wang Q, Zhang Y, Lv L, Liu J, Song G. Plant Commun. 2025 May 19:101379. doi: 10.1016/j.xplc.2025.101379. PubMed 40394900.
Backbone
  Vector backbone: pJRT.Agro.CLCrVA.008
  Backbone manufacturer: Tuttle et al Plant Methods. 2012 Aug 1;8(1):27. doi: 10.1186/1746-4811-8-27.
  Vector type: Plant Expression
Growth in bacteria
  Bacterial resistance: Kanamycin, 50 μg/mL
  Growth temperature: 37°C
  Growth strain: ccdB Survival
  Copy number: High Copy
Gene/Insert
  Gene/Insert name: None
Terms and licenses: Academic/Nonprofit Terms; Industry Terms: Not Available to Industry
How to cite: pVT was a gift from Guoli Song (Addgene plasmid # 234914 ; http://n2t.net/addgene:234914 ; RRID:Addgene_234914)
